>Addgene plasmid #167630 | pKP1684 | addgene full sequence | sequence record 335413 | Addgene NGS Result
ATGATTATGACTTCAATGACCCTTGATTTACCTCGCCGCTTCCCCTGGCCGACGTTACTTTCGGTCGGAA
TTCATGGTGCTGTTGTGGCGGGTCTGCTCTATACCTCGGTACATCAGGTTATTGAACTACCTGCGCCTGC
GCAGCCGATTTCTGTCACGATGGTTACGCCTGCTGATCTCGAACCGCCACAAGCCGTTCAGCCGCCACCG
GAGCCGGTGGTAGAGCCAGAACCGGAACCTGAGCCGATCCCCGAACCGCCAAAAGAAGCACCGGTGGTCA
TTGAAAAGCCGAAGCCGAAACCTAAGCCAAAACCGAAGCCGGTGAAAAAGGTACAGGAGCAGCCAAAACG
CGATGTCAAACCCGTAGAGTCGCGTCCGGCATCACCGTTTGAAAATACGGCACCGGCACGCCTGACATCA
AGTACAGCAACGGCTGCAACCAGCAAGCCGGTTACCAGTGTGGCTTCAGGACCACGCGCATTAAGCCGTA
ATCAGCCGCAGTATCCGGCTCGAGCACAGGCATTGCGCATTGAAGGGCAGGTTAAAGTTAAATTTGACGT
TACGCCGGATGGTCGCGTGGATAACGTACAAATCCTCTCAGCCAAGCCTGCGAACATGTTTGAGCGTGAG
GTGAAAAATGCGATGCGCAGATGGTGTTATGAGCCGGGTAAGCCAGGCAGTGGGATTGTGGTGAATATCC
TGTTTAAAATTAACGGCACCACCGAAATTCAGTAAGCAGAAGCATGCAAGCTTGGCTGTTTTGGCGGATG
AGAGAAGATTTTCAGCCTGATACAGATTAAATCAGAACGCAGAAGCGGTCTGATAAAACAGAATTTGCCT
GGCGGCAGTAGCGCGGTGGTCCCACCTGACCCCATGCCGAACTCAGAAGTGAAACGCCGTAGCGCCGATG
GTAGTGTGGGGTCTCCCCATGCGAGAGTAGGGAACTGCCAGGCATCAAATAAAACGAAAGGCTCAGTCGA
AAGACTGGGCCTTTCGTTTTATCTGTTGTTTGTCGGTGAACGCTCTCCTGAGTAGGACAAATCCGCCGGG
AGCGGATTTGAACGTTGCGAAGCAACGGCCCGGAGGGTGGCGGGCAGGACGCCCGCCATAAACTGCCAGG
CATCAAATTAAGCAGAAGGCCATCCTGACGGATGGCCTTTTTGCGTTTCTACAAACTCTTTTGTTTATTT
TTCTAAATACATTCAAATATGTATCCGCTCATGAGACAATAACCCTGATAAATGCTTCAATAATATTGAA
AAAGGAAGAGTATGAGTATTCAACATTTCCGTGTCGCCCTTATTCCCTTTTTTGCGGCATTTTGCCTTCC
TGTTTTTGCTCACCCAGAAACGCTGGTGAAAGTAAAAGATGCTGAAGATCAGTTGGGTGCAGCAAACTAT
TAACTGGCGAACTACTTACTCTAGCTTCCCGGCAACAATTAATAGACTGGATGGAGGCGGATAAAGTTGC
AGGACCACTTCTGCGCTCGGCCCTTCCGGCTGGCTGGTTTATTGCTGATAAATCTGGAGCCGGTGAGCGT
GGGTCTCGCGGTATCATTGCAGCACTGGGGCCAGATGGTAAGCCCTCCCGTATCGTAGTTATCTACACGA
CGGGGAGTCAGGCAACTATGGATGAACGAAATAGACAGATCGCTGAGATAGGTGCCTCACTGATTAAGCA
TTGGTAACTGTCAGACCAAGTTTACTCATATATACTTTAGATTGATT
[125 nt withheld, positions 1728-1852]
C
[141 nt withheld, positions 1854-1994]
CCTTTGACGTTGGAGTCCACGTTCTTT
[37 nt withheld, positions 2022-2058]
ACCCTATCTCGGGCTATTCTTTTGATTTATAAGGGATTTTGCCGATTTCGGCCTATTGGTTAAAAAATGA
GCTGATTTAACAAAAATTTAACGCGAATTTTAACAAAATATTAACGTTTACAATTTAAAAGGATCTAGGT
GAAGATCCTTTTTGATAATCTCATGACCAAAATCCCTTAACGTGAGTTTTCGTTCCACTGAGCGTCAGAC
CCCGTAGAAAAGATCAAAGGATCTTCTTGAGATCCTTTTTTTCTGCGCGTAATCTGCTGCTTGCAAACAA
AAAAACCACCGCTACCAGCGGTGGTTTGTTTGCCGGATCAAGAGCTACCAACTCTTTTTCCGAAGGTAAC
TGGCTTCAGCAGAGCGCAGATACCAAATACTGTCCTTCTAGTGTAGCCGTAGTTAGGCCACCACTTCAAG
AACTCTGTAGCACCGCCTACATACCTCGCTCTGCTAATCCTGTTACCAGTCAGGCATTTGAGAAGCACAC
GGTCACACTGCTTCCGGTAGTCAATAAACCGGTAAACCAGCAATAGACATAAGCGGCTATTTAACGACCC
TGCCCTGAACCGACGACCGGGTCGAATTTGCTTTCGAATTTCTGCCATTCATCCGCTTATTATCACTTAT
TCAGGCGTAGCAACCAGGCGTTTAAGGGCACCAATAACTGCCTTAAAAAAATTACGCCCCGCCCTGCCAC
TCATCGCAGTACTGTTGTAATTCATTAAGCATTCTGCCGACATGGAAGCCATCACAAACGGCATGATGAA
CCTGAATCGCCAGCGGCATCAGCACCTTGTCGCCTTGCGTATAATATTTGCCCATGGTGAAAACGGGGGC
GAAGAAGTTGTCCATATTGGCCACGTTTAAATCAAAACTGGTGAAACTCACCCAGGGATTGGCTGAGACG
AAAAACATATTCTCAATAAACCCTTTAGGGAAATAGGCCAGGTTTTCACCGTAACACGCCACATCTTGCG
AATATATGTGTAGAAACTGCCGGAAATCGTCGTGGTATTCACTCCAGAGCGATGAAAACGTTTCAGTTTG
CTCATGGAAAACGGTGTAACAAGGGTGAACACTATCCCATATCACCAGCTCACCGTCTTTCATTGCCATA
CGGAATTCCGGATGAGCATTCATCAGGCGGGCAAGAATGTGAATAAAGGCCGGATAAAACTTGTGCTTAT
TTTTCTTTACGGTCTTTAAAAAGGCCGTAATATCCAGCTGAACGGTCTGGTTATAGGTACATTGAGCAAC
TGACTGAAATGCCTCAAAATGTTCTTTACGATGCCATTGGGATATATCAACGGTGGTATATCCAGTGATT
TTTTTCTCCATTTTAGCTTCCTTAGCTCCTGAAAATCTCGATAACTCAAAAAATACGCCCGGTAGTGATC
TTATTTCATTATGGTGAAAGTTGGAACCTCTTACGTGCCGATCAACGTCTCATTTTCGCCAAAAGTTGGC
CCAGGGCTTCCCGGTATCAACAGGGACACCAGGATTTATTTATTCTGCGAAGTGATCTTCCGTCACAGGT
ATTTATTCGGCGCAAAGTGCGTCGGGTGATGCTGCCAACTTACTGATTTAGTGTATGATGGTGTTTTTGA
GGTGCTCCAGTGGCTTCTGTTTCTATCAGCTGTCCCTCCTGTTCAGCTACTGACGGGGTGGTGCGTAACG
GCAAAAGCACCGCCGGACATCAGCGCTAGTAGCGGAGTGTATACTGGCTTACTATGTTGGCACTGATGAG
GGTGTCAGTGAAGTGCTTCATGTGGCAGGAGAAAAAAGGCTGCACCGGTGCGTCAGCAGAATATGTGATA
CAGGATATATTCCGCTTCCTCGCTCACTGACTCGCTACGCTCGGTCGTTCGACTGCGGCGAGCGGAAATG
GCTTACGAACGGGGCGGAGATTTCCTGGAAGATGCCAGGAAGATACTTAACAGGGAAGTGAGAGGGCCGC
GGCAAAGCCGTTTTTCCATAGGCTCCGCCCCCCTGACAAGCATCACGAAATCTGACGCTCAAATCAGTGG
TGGCGAAACCCGACAGGACTATAAAGATACCAGGCGTTTCCCCCTGGCGGCTCCCTCGTGCGCTCTCCTG
TTCCTGCCTTTCGGTTTACCGGTGTCATTCCGCTGTTATGGCCGCGTTTGTCTCATTCCACGCCTGACAC
TCAGTTCCGGGTAGGCAGTTCGCTCCAAGCTGGACTGTATGCACGAACCCCCCGTTCAGTCCGACCGCTG
CGCCTTATCCGGTAACTATCGTCTTGAGTCCAACCCGGAAAGACATGCAAAAGCACCACTGGCAGCAGCC
ACTGGTAATTGATTTAGAGGAGTTAGTCTTGAAGTCATGCGCCGGTTAAGGCTAAACTGAAAGGACAAGT
TTTGGTGACTGCGCTCCTCCAAGCCAGTTACCTCGGTTCAAAGAGTTGGTAGCTCAGAGAACCTTCGAAA
AACCGCCCTGCAAGGCGGTTTTTTCGTTTTCAGAGCAAGAGATTACGCGCAGACCAAAACGATCTCAAGA
AGATCATCTTATTAATCAGATAAAATATTTCTAGGCTCATGAGCCCGAAGTGGCGAGCCCGATCTTCCCC
ATCGGTGATGTCGGCGATATAGGCGCCAGCAACCGCACCTGTGGCGCCGGTGATGCCGGCCACGATGCGT
CCGGCGTAGAGGATCTGCTCATGTTTGACAGCTTATCATCGATTCAGCTTTTCAGCCGCCGCCAGAACGT
CGTCCGGCTGATGCCTAAATAATTCGCCGCTGCTGTTTTATCGCCATTAAATTTCTCCAGTGCCTGTTGT
GGTGTCAGTAAGCGTGGAGCGGGAGTTTTCGCCGACTCGCGCGCCAGTTCCGGCAGTAGCAGCTGCAAAA
ATTGCGGCGTTAAATCCGGCGTCGGTTCCACACTTAAAAATAGCGCCAGTCGCTCCATCATATTGCGCAG
TTCACGAATATTGCCCGGCCAGTCGTAGTGCACCAGCACGGTTTCGCTTGCCTGTAATCCCTGGCGTAAT
GCGGCAGAAAACGGGGTGGAGAGCGCCGCCAGAGACACTTTCAAAAAGCTTTCCGCCAGTGGCAGAATAT
CCGCCACCCGCTCGCGCAGTGGTGGCAATTGCAGACGCAAAATACTCAGCCGATAAAACAGGTCACGGCG
AAACTGCCCTTGCCGCATATCTTCTTCCAGATTGCAGTGAGTGGCGCTAATGACCCGCACATCCACCGGA
ACAGGCTGATGCCCGCCGACGCGGGTGACCTCTTTTTCTTCCAGCACCCGCAGCAGCCGGGTCTGCAACG
GCAGCGGCATTTCGCCAATCTCATCGAGAAACAGCGTACCTCCGTGGGCGATTTCAAACAGCCCGGCGCG
ACCGCCGCGTCGCGAGCCGGTAAACGCCCCTTCCTCATAGCCAAACAGTTCTGCTTCCAGCAGCGATTCG
GCAATCGCCCCGCAGTTGACTGCAACAAACGGATGCGACTTTTTGCCCTGTCGCGCATCGTGGCGGGCAA
AATATTCCCGATGAATCGCCTGGGCCGCCAGCTCTTTGCCCGTCCCCGTTTCCCCCTCAATCAACACCGC
TGCACTGGAGCGGGCATACAGCAAAATAGTCTGCCGTACTTGTTCCATCTGTGGTGATTGACCGAGCATA
TCGCCCAGCACGTAACGAGTTCTCAGGGCGTTGCGGGTGGCATCGTGAGTGTTATGGCGTAACGACATGC
GCGTCATATCCAGCGCATCGCTGAACGCCTGGCGCACGGTGGCGGCGGAATAGATAAAAATTCCGGTCAT
TCCGGCTTCTTCTGCCAGATCGGTAATCAGCCCCGCGCCGACCACCGCTTCGGTGCCGTTAGCTTTTAGC
TCGTTAATCTGCCCGCGTGCGTCTTCTTCGGTAATGTAGCTACGTTGATCGAGGCGCAAATTAAAGGTTT
TTTGAAACGCCACCAGTGCCGGAATAGTTTCCTGATAAGTGACAACGCCGATAGAAGAGGTGAGTTTTCC
GGCTTTTGCCAGTGCCTGTAACACATCGTAGCCGCTCGGTTTAATCAAAATAACTGGCACTGACAGGCGG
CTTTTCAGGTACGCGCCGTTAGATCCAGCGGCGATGATGGCGTCACAGCGTTCGTTTGCCAGTTTCTTGT
GGATGTAGGTCACCGCTTTTTCAAAGCCAAGCTGGATAGGGGTAATGTTCGCCAGGTGATCAAACTCGAG
GCTGATATCGCGAAACAGCTCGAACAGGCGCGTTACAGATACCGTCCAGATAACCGGTTTGTCGTCATTA
AGCCGTGGTGGATGTGCCATAGCGCACCGCAAAGTTAAGAAACCGAATATTGGGTTTAGTCTTGTTTCAT
AATTGTTGCAATGAAACGCGGTGAAACATTGCCTGAAACGTTAACTGAAACGCATATTTGCGGATTAGTT
CATGACTTTATCTCTAACAAATTGAAATTAAACATTTAATTTTATTAAGGCAATTGTGGCACACCCCTTG
CTTTGTCTTTATCAACGCAAATAACAAGTTGATAACAAGCTAGCGAATTCGAGCTCGGTACCCGGGGATC
CTCTAGAGTCGACCTGCAGGCATGCAGACCTGGTTTTTCTACTGAA
Features (pLannotate 1.2.2; 19 found; start..end, strand, type, name):
     16..732     +  CDS            tonB: TONB_ECOLI - Also known as exbA. Experimental evidence at protein level: Swiss-Prot protein existence level 1. Interacts with outer membrane receptor proteins that carry out high-affinity binding and energy dependent uptake into the periplasmic space of specific substrates such as cobalamin, and various iron compounds (such as iron dicitrate, enterochelin, aerobactin, etc.). In the absence of TonB these receptors bind their substrates but do not carry out active transport. TonB also interacts with some colicins and is involved in the energy-dependent, irreversible steps of bacteriophages phi 8
    837..952     +  ncRNA          5S rRNA: Accession: RF00001 - 5S ribosomal RNA
    956..1042    +  terminator     rrnB T1 terminator: Escherichia coli rrnB; transcription terminator T1 from the E. coli rrnB gene
   1134..1161    +  terminator     rrnB T2 terminator: transcription terminator T2 from the E. coli rrnB gene
   1180..1271    +  promoter       AmpR promoter: bla
   1272..1391    +  CDS            AmpR (fragment): β-lactamase; bla; confers resistance to ampicillin, carbenicillin, and related antibiotics
   1392..1686    +  CDS            bla(M) (fragment): β-lactamase lacking the signal sequence; bla(M); allows cytosolic expression of β-lactamase
   1729..2109    +  rep_origin     M13 ori (sequence partly withheld): M13 bacteriophage origin of replication; arrow indicates direction of (+) strand synthesis
   2295..2528    +  rep_origin     ori (fragment): high-copy-number ColE1/pMB1/pBR322/pUC origin of replication
   2740..3399    -  CDS            CmR: chloramphenicol acetyltransferase; cat; confers resistance to chloramphenicol
   3400..3502    -  promoter       cat promoter: promoter of the E. coli cat gene encoding chloramphenicol acetyltransferase
   3623..3766    +  mobile_element IS1 (fragment): prokaryotic transposable element IS1
   3768..3789    +  misc_feature   bom (fragment): basis of mobility region from pBR322
   3888..3943    -  rep_origin     RSF ori (fragment): Plasmids containing the RSF 1030 origin of replication can be propagated in E. coli cells that contain additional plasmids with compatible origins.
   4031..4576    -  rep_origin     p15A ori: Plasmids containing the medium-copy-number p15A origin of replication can be propagated in E. coli cells that contain a second plasmid with the ColE1 origin.
   4613..4733    -  CDS            TcR (fragment): tetracycline efflux protein; tet; confers resistance to tetracycline
   4743..4762    +  promoter       tet promoter (fragment): E. coli promoter for tetracycline efflux protein gene
   4765..6348    -  CDS            prpR: PRPR_ECOLI - Also known as yahP. Experimental evidence at protein level: Swiss-Prot protein existence level 1. Involved in the transcriptional regulation of the propionate catabolism operon. From Escherichia coli (strain K12).
   6583..6634    +  misc_feature   MCS (fragment): pUC18/19 multiple cloning site
