[The description below was written by a language model from this plasmid's Addgene catalogue record and pLannotate feature annotations shown in this document.]
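Description:
pKP1684 is a bacterial expression plasmid built on the pPro33 backbone that produces an Escherichia coli TonB variant carrying two substitutions, C18G and R214C. It is selected with chloramphenicol through a cat gene driven by its own promoter. The only complete replication origin annotated in the 6,654 nt sequence is p15A, normally a medium-copy origin compatible with ColE1-type plasmids. ColE1/pUC and RSF origin sequences appear only as fragments, although the catalogue entry lists the plasmid as high copy. An M13 phage origin is also annotated, along with nonfunctional-looking remnants of earlier vectors: partial β-lactamase and tetracycline-resistance coding sequences, an IS1 fragment and a bom fragment.

The tonB coding sequence lies just downstream of a pUC-type polylinker remnant and is followed by a 5S rRNA segment and the rrnB T1 and T2 terminators, which stop read-through transcription. Upstream and in the opposite orientation is prpR, the activator of the E. coli propionate catabolism operon. The feature table does not annotate the promoter driving tonB, but the presence of prpR is consistent with propionate-regulated expression, which allows titration of protein levels. The depositor notes that residue numbering counts from the third ATG of the open reading frame, the functional start codon, so automated ORF calls may add extra N-terminal residues. C18G removes a cysteine at position 18 while R214C introduces one at position 214. Together with the associated study on in vivo TonB–FepA contact sites, this suggests use in cysteine-based mapping of TonB's interactions with outer membrane transporters, though the record states only that the purpose is to express this variant. The plasmid derives from pKP1362 in the same collection.
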