Addgene plasmid #167630: pKP1684
Purpose: Express TonB C18G, R214C.
Depositing lab: Kathleen Postle. Depositing organization: Pennsylvania State University. Publication: Identification of New In Vivo TonB-FepA Rendezvous Sites. Postle K, Kho K, Gresock M, Ghosh J, Larsen R. bioRxiv 2021.12.08.471779 10.1101/2021.12.08.471779.
Backbone
  Vector backbone: pPro33
  Vector type: Bacterial Expression
Growth in bacteria
  Bacterial resistance: Chloramphenicol, 25 μg/mL
  Growth temperature: 37°C
  Growth strain: DH5alpha
  Copy number: High Copy
Gene/Insert
  Gene/Insert name: tonB C18G, R214C
  Species: Escherichia coli
  Mutation: tonB with C18G, R214C mutations
  Cloning method: Restriction Enzyme; 5′ cloning site Unknown (unknown if destroyed)
Terms and licenses: Academic/Nonprofit Terms; Industry Terms: Not Available to Industry
Depositor comments: Parent plasmid is pKP1362 in this collection. Please note that some Genbank listings and Snapgene's ORF recognition software may add additional amino acids to the TonB ORF. Postle and Skare, 1988, PMID: 2839513 demonstrated that the first two Met residues of the open reading frame are not translated and that TonB starts with the third ATG codon. The mutations listed above are numbered based on the functional starting codon.
How to cite: pKP1684 was a gift from Kathleen Postle (Addgene plasmid # 167630 ; http://n2t.net/addgene:167630 ; RRID:Addgene_167630)
